Addgene plasmid #229959: psBIG1c
Purpose: (Empty Backbone) bigMamAct is evolution of biGBac for mammalian cells. psBIG plasmids are recipient of multi-assembly step by Gibson cloning
Depositing lab: Martin Pelosse. Depositing organization: European Molecular Biology Laboratory (EMBL), Grenoble. Publication: biGMamAct: efficient CRISPR/Cas9-mediated docking of large functional DNA cargoes at the ACTB locus. Pelosse M, Marcia M. Synthetic Biology 2025.02.13 10.1093/synbio/ysaf003.
Backbone
  Vector backbone: pBIG
  Vector type: Mammalian Expression, CRISPR
Growth in bacteria
  Bacterial resistance: Gentamycin, Spectinomycin
  Growth temperature: 37°C
  Growth strain: DH5alpha
  Copy number: High Copy
Gene/Insert
  Gene/Insert name: None
Terms and licenses: Academic/Nonprofit Terms; Industry Terms: Not Available to Industry
Depositor comments: Please visit https://doi.org/10.1101/2024.04.18.590029 for bioRxiv preprint.
How to cite: psBIG1c was a gift from Martin Pelosse (Addgene plasmid # 229959 ; http://n2t.net/addgene:229959 ; RRID:Addgene_229959)
