[The description below was written by a language model from this plasmid's Addgene catalogue record and pLannotate feature annotations shown in this document.]
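Description:
psBIG1c is an empty recipient backbone from the biGMamAct toolkit, a mammalian-cell adaptation of the biGBac multigene assembly system that was developed for CRISPR/Cas9-mediated docking of large functional DNA cargoes at the ACTB locus. It is derived from the pBIG vector series and is catalogued as a mammalian expression/CRISPR vector. It carries no insert. According to the record, psBIG plasmids serve as acceptors in the multi-assembly step, where several expression cassettes are combined into one plasmid by Gibson cloning.

The annotated 4,360 nt sequence shows a high-copy ColE1/pUC-type origin, consistent with its high-copy listing, along with a fragment of the pBR322 bom region. Two bacterial markers match the listed resistances: a complete aadA gene (SmR) conferring spectinomycin/streptomycin resistance, and a complete aacC1 gentamicin acetyltransferase gene downstream of a class 1 integron Pc promoter. The short integrase, GmR and hypothetical-protein fragments nearby appear to be remnants of the integron-derived resistance cassettes.

The gentamicin marker, a loxP site and an HSV TK polyadenylation signal lie between Tn7R and Tn7L mini-Tn7 ends. This architecture is inherited from the baculovirus-oriented pBIG vectors, where Tn7 ends allow transposition into a bacmid and loxP permits Cre-mediated plasmid fusion. Only a short, presumably non-functional fragment of the R6K γ origin is present. No mammalian promoter, reporter, guide RNA scaffold, Cas9 or ACTB homology sequence is annotated, so these elements would presumably come from the assembled cassettes or companion plasmids. The record does not specify the assembly junctions or what distinguishes the "1c" variant from other psBIG plasmids.
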