Features (pLannotate 1.2.2; 13 found; start..end, strand, type, name):
    213..293     -  CDS            int (fragment): INT2_ECOLX - Protein inferred from homology: Swiss-Prot protein existence level 3. Putative integrase believed to be involved in the insertion of antibiotic resistance genes into plasmids and transposons. From Escherichia coli.
    379..435     +  CDS            GmR (fragment): gentamycin acetyltransferase; aacC1; confers resistance to gentamycin
    442..1233    +  CDS            SmR: aminoglycoside adenylyltransferase (Murphy, 1985); aadA; confers resistance to spectinomycin and streptomycin
   1335..1923    +  rep_origin     ori: high-copy-number ColE1/pMB1/pBR322/pUC origin of replication
   2109..2160    -  misc_feature   bom (fragment): basis of mobility region from pBR322
   2228..2452    -  mobile_element Tn7R: mini-Tn7 element (right end of the Tn7 transposon) Tn7
   2519..3052    -  CDS            GmR: gentamycin acetyltransferase; aacC1; confers resistance to gentamycin
   3241..3269    -  promoter       Pc promoter: intI1 (promoter lies within the coding sequence); class 1 integron promoter
   3247..3609    -  CDS            YPR2_ECOLX (fragment): Protein predicted: Swiss-Prot protein existence level 4. From Escherichia coli.
   3609..3636    -  rep_origin     R6K γ ori (fragment): γ replication origin from E. coli plasmid R6K; requires the R6K initiator protein pi for replication
   3665..3698    +  protein_bind   loxP: Cre-mediated recombination occurs in the 8-bp core sequence (GCATACAT). Cre recombinase
   3788..3836    +  polyA_signal   HSV TK poly(A) signal: herpes simplex virus thymidine kinase polyadenylation signal (Cole and Stacy, 1985)
   4113..4278    -  mobile_element Tn7L: mini-Tn7 element (left end of the Tn7 transposon) Tn7
>Addgene plasmid #229959 | psBIG1c | addgene full sequence | sequence record 461263 | Addgene NGS Result
TTCTCTGTCACAGAATGAAAATTTTTCTGTCATCTCTTCGTTATTAATGTTTGTAATTGACTGAATATCA
ACGCTTATTTGCAGCCTGAACTGGGAGGCAGAATAAATGATCATATCGTCAATTATTACCTCCACGGGGA
GAGCCTGAGCAAACTGGCCTCAGGCATTTGAGAAGCACACGGTCACACTGCTTCCGGTAGTCAATAAACC
GGTAAGTAGCGTATGCGCTCACGCAACTGGTCCAGAACCTTGACCGAACGCAGCGGTGGTAACGGCGCAG
TGGCGGTTTTCATGGCTTGTTATGACTGTTTTTTTGGGGTACAGTCTATGCCTCGGGCATCCAAGCAGCA
AGCGCGTTACGCCGTGGGTCGATGTTTGATGTTATGGAGCAGCAACGATGTTACGCAGCAGGGCAGTCGC
CCTAAAACAAAGTTAAACATCATGAGGGAAGCGGTGATCGCCGAAGTATCGACTCAACTATCAGAGGTAG
TTGGCGTCATCGAGCGCCATCTCGAACCGACGTTGCTGGCCGTACATTTGTACGGCTCCGCAGTGGATGG
CGGCCTGAAGCCACACAGTGATATTGATTTGCTGGTTACGGTGACCGTAAGGCTTGATGAAACAACGCGG
CGAGCTTTGATCAACGACCTTTTGGAAACTTCGGCTTCCCCTGGAGAGAGCGAGATTCTCCGCGCTGTAG
AAGTCACCATTGTTGTGCACGACGACATCATTCCGTGGCGTTATCCAGCTAAGCGCGAACTGCAATTTGG
AGAATGGCAGCGCAATGACATTCTTGCAGGTATCTTCGAGCCAGCCACGATCGACATTGATCTGGCTATC
TTGCTGACAAAAGCAAGAGAACATAGCGTTGCCTTGGTAGGTCCAGCGGCGGAGGAACTCTTTGATCCGG
TTCCTGAACAGGATCTATTTGAGGCGCTAAATGAAACCTTAACGCTATGGAACTCGCCGCCCGACTGGGC
TGGCGATGAGCGAAATGTAGTGCTTACGTTGTCCCGCATTTGGTACAGCGCAGTAACCGGCAAAATCGCG
CCGAAGGATGTCGCTGCCGACTGGGCAATGGAGCGCCTGCCGGCCCAGTATCAGCCCGTCATACTTGAAG
CTAGACAGGCTTATCTTGGACAAGAAGAAGATCGCTTGGCCTCGCGCGCAGATCAGTTGGAAGAATTTGT
CCACTACGTGAAAGGCGAGATCACCAAGGTAGTCGGCAAATAATGTCTAACAATTCGTTCAAGCCGACGG
ATTGGCGAATGGGACGCGCCCGAGTTTTCGTTCCACTGAGCGTCAGACCCCGTAGAAAAGATCAAAGGAT
CTTCTTGAGATCCTTTTTTTCTGCGCGTAATCTGCTGCTTGCAAACAAAAAAACCACCGCTACCAGCGGT
GGTTTGTTTGCCGGATCAAGAGCTACCAACTCTTTTTCCGAAGGTAACTGGCTTCAGCAGAGCGCAGATA
CCAAATACTATTCTTCTAGTGTAGCCGTAGTTAGGCCACCACTTCAAGAACTCTGTAGCACCGCCTACAT
ACCTCGCTCTGCTAATCCTGTTACCAGTGGCTGCTGCCAGTGGCGATAAGTCGTGTCTTACCGGGTTGGA
CTCAAGACGATAGTTACCGGATAAGGCGCAGCGGTCGGGCTGAACGGGGGGTTCGTGCACACAGCCCAGC
TTGGAGCGAACGACCTACACCGAACTGAGATACCTACAGCGTGAGCTATGAGAAAGCGCCACGCTTCCCG
AAGGGAGAAAGGCGGACAGGTATCCGGTAAGCGGCAGGGTCGGAACAGGAGAGCGCACGAGGGAGCTTCC
AGGGGGAAACGCCTGGTATCTTTATAGTCCTGTCGGGTTTCGCCACCTCTGACTTGAGCGTCGATTTTTG
TGATGCTCGTCAGGGGGGCGGAGCCTATGGAAAAACGCCAGCAACGCGGCCTTTTTACGGTTCCTGGCCT
TTTGCTGGCCTTTTGCTCACATGTTCTTTCCTGCGTTATCCCCTGATTCTGTGGATAACCGTATTACCGC
CTTTGAGTGAGCTGATACCGCTCGCCGCAGCCGAACGACCGAGCGCAGCGAGTCAGTGAGCGAGGAAGCG
GAAGAGCGCCTGATGCGGTATTTTCTCCTTACGCATCTGTGCGGTATTTCACACCGCATAGACCAGCCGC
GTAACCTGGCAAAATCGGTTACGGTTGAGTAATAAATGGATGCCCTGCGTAAGCGGGTGTGGGCGGACAA
TAAAGTCTTAAACTGAACAAAATAGATCTAAACTATGACAATAAAGTCTTAAACTAGACAGAATAGTTGT
AAACTGAAATCAGTCCAGTTATGCTGTGAAAAAGCATACTGGACTTTTGTTATGGCTAAAGCAAACTCTT
CATTTTCTGAAGTGCAAATTGCCCGTCGTATTAAAGAGGGGCGTGGCCAAGGGCATGGTAAAGACTATAT
TCGCGGCGTTGTGACAATTTACCGAACAACTCCGCGGCCGGGAAGCCGATCTCGGCTTGAACGAATTGTT
AGGTGGCGGTACTTGGGTCGATATCAAAGTGCATCACTTCTTCCCGTATGCCCAACTTTGTATAGAGAGC
CACTGCGGGATCGTCACCGTAATCTGCTTGCACGTAGATCACATAAGCACCAAGCGCGTTGGCCTCATGC
TTGAGGAGATTGATGAGCGCGGTGGCAATGCCCTGCCTCCGGTGCTCGCCGGAGACTGCGAGATCATAGA
TATAGATCTCACTACGCGGCTGCTCAAACTTGGGCAGAACGTAAGCCGCGAGAGCGCCAACAACCGCTTC
TTGGTCGAAGGCAGCAAGCGCGATGAATGTCTTACTACGGAGCAAGTTCCCGAGGTAATCGGAGTCCGGC
TGATGTTGGGAGTAGGTGGCTACGTCTCCGAACTCACGACCGAAAAGATCAAGAGCAGCCCGCATGGATT
TGACTTGGTCAGGGCCGAGCCTACATGTGCGAATGATGCCCATACTTGAGCCACCTAACTTTGTTTTAGG
GCGACTGCCCTGCTGCGTAACATCGTTGCTGCTGCGTAACATCGTTGCTGCTCCATAACATCAAACATCG
ACCCACGGCGTAACGCGCTTGCTGCTTGGATGCCCGAGGCATAGACTGTACAAAAAAACAGTCATAACAA
GCCATGAAAACCGCCACTGCGCCGTTACCACCGCTGCGTTCGGTCAAGGTTCTGGACCAGTTGCGTGAGC
GCATACGCTACTTGCATTACAGTTTACGAACCGAACAGGCTTATGTCAACTGGGTTTGTGCCTTCATCCG
TTTCCACGGTGTGCGTCACCCGGCAACCTTGGGCAGCAGCGAAGTCGAGGCATTTCTGTCCTGGCTGGCG
AACGAGCGCAAGGTTTCGGTCTCCACGCATCGTCAGGCATTGGCGGCCTTGCTGTTCTTCTACGGCAAGG
TGCTGTGCACGGATCTGCCCTTGCTTCAGGAGATCGGTAGACCTCGGCCGTCGCGGCGCTTGCCGGTGGT
GCTGACCCCGGATGAAGTGGTTCGCATCCTCGGTTTTCTGGAAGGCGAGCATCGTTTGTTCGCCCAGGAC
TCTAGCTATAGTTCTAGTGGTTGGCTACAGCTTTGTTTGTACTATCAACAGGTTGAACTGCTGATCAACA
GATCCTCTACGCGGCCGCGGTACCATAACTTCGTATAGCATACATTATACGAAGTTATCTGGGTTTAAAC
TGGATACTATTGCACGTTTTTATCGAGGCTAACTGAAACACGGAAGGAGACAATACCGGAAGGAACCCGC
GCTATGACGGCAATAAAAAGACAGAATAAAACGCACGGGTGTTGGGTCGTTTGTTCATAAACGCGGGGTT
CGGTCCCAGGGCTGGCACTCTGTCAAGTGAACGCTCTATGGTCTAAAGATTTAAATCTATATCTCAATCG
GGGTTACGTCGATACCCCACCGAGACCCCATTGGGACCAATACGCCCGCGTTTCTTCCTTTTCCCCACCC
CAACCCCCAAGTTCGGGTGAAGGCCCAGGGCTCGCAGCCAACGTCGGGGCGGCAAGCCCTGCCATAGCCA
CTACGGGTTAATTAAAAACCTAATGATGCCTGATGTTTAAACAGGAGATCCGAACCAGATAAGTGAAATC
TAGTTCCAAACTATTTTGTCATTTTTAATTTTCGTATTAGCTTACGACGCTACACCCAGTTCCCATCTAT
TTTGTCACTCTTCCCTAAATAATCCTTAAAAACTCCATTTCCACCCCTCCCAGTTCCCAACTATTTTGTC
CGCCCACAGCGGGGCATTTTTCTTCCTGTTATGTTTTTAATCAAACATCCTGCCAACTCCATGTGACAAA
CCGTCATCTTCGGCTACTTT
